Addgene plasmid #236744: pBOB-3xFlag-mGpr75
Purpose: Express 3xFlag N-terminal tagged wild-type mouse GPR75 transiently via transfection or stably via lentivirus-mediated infection in mammalian cells.
Depositing lab: Zhao Zhang. Depositing organization: University of Texas Southwestern Medical Center. Publication: Central regulation of feeding and body weight by ciliary GPR75. Jiang Y, Xun Y, Zhang Z. J Clin Invest. 2024 Aug 13;134(19):e182121. doi: 10.1172/JCI182121. PubMed 39137039.
Backbone
  Vector backbone: pBOB
  Vector type: Mammalian Expression, Lentiviral
Growth in bacteria
  Bacterial resistance: Ampicillin, 100 μg/mL
  Growth temperature: 37°C
  Growth strain: NEB Stable
  Copy number: High Copy
Gene/Insert
  Gene/Insert name: Gpr75
  Species: M. musculus (mouse)
  Insert size (bp): 1623
  GenBank ID: NM_175490
  Entrez Gene: Gpr75
  Tag / fusion protein: 3xFlag (N terminal on backbone)
  Cloning method: Restriction Enzyme; 5′ cloning site BamHI (not destroyed); 3′ cloning site XhoI (not destroyed)
  Sequencing primers: 5′ agctcgtttagtgaaccgtcagatcg
Terms and licenses: Academic/Nonprofit Terms; Industry Terms: Not Available to Industry
How to cite: pBOB-3xFlag-mGpr75 was a gift from Zhao Zhang (Addgene plasmid # 236744 ; http://n2t.net/addgene:236744 ; RRID:Addgene_236744)
