[The description below was written by a language model from this plasmid's Addgene catalogue record and pLannotate feature annotations shown in this document.]
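Description:
pBOB-3xFlag-mGpr75 is a third-generation-style HIV-1 lentiviral transfer plasmid built on the pBOB backbone for expressing wild-type mouse GPR75, a G protein-coupled receptor, in mammalian cells. It is maintained in E. coli through a high-copy ColE1/pUC-type origin and selected with ampicillin via the β-lactamase gene. An f1 origin is also present. Outside the viral region, the backbone carries an SV40 promoter/EM7 promoter–driven BleoR cassette with an SV40 poly(A) signal, which could in principle give Zeocin resistance in transfected cells or bacteria. Because it lies beyond the 3′ LTR, it would not be carried into the packaged lentiviral genome.

The viral genome is transcribed from a CMV enhancer/promoter fused to a truncated 5′ LTR, which makes genomic RNA production in packaging cells Tat-independent. This is followed by the Ψ packaging signal with a partial gag sequence, the RRE for Rev-dependent nuclear export, and the cPPT/CTS element that aids nuclear import of the reverse-transcribed genome. An internal CMV enhancer/promoter drives the payload: a backbone-encoded 3xFLAG epitope fused to the N terminus of the Gpr75 coding sequence, which was inserted between retained BamHI and XhoI sites. Downstream lie an annotated chimeric intron, a WPRE that enhances transcript stability and expression, the 3′ LTR region, and a bGH poly(A) signal.

The plasmid can be transfected directly for transient expression, or packaged into lentivirus with helper plasmids for stable integration and expression. The FLAG tag allows detection or immunoprecipitation of the receptor. The associated study concerns ciliary GPR75 in the central regulation of feeding and body weight.
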