Features (pLannotate 1.2.2; 34 found; start..end, strand, type, name):
     28..80      -  misc_feature   bom (fragment): basis of mobility region from pBR322
    235..614     +  enhancer       CMV enhancer: human cytomegalovirus immediate early enhancer
    615..814     +  promoter       CMV promoter: human cytomegalovirus (CMV) immediate early promoter
    832..1012    +  LTR            5' LTR (truncated): truncated 5' long terminal repeat (LTR) from HIV-1
   1059..1184    +  misc_feature   HIV-1 Ψ: packaging signal of human immunodeficiency virus type 1
   1168..1531    +  CDS            HIV-1 gag (fragment): gag protein from human immunodeficiency virus 1; gag
   1677..1910    +  misc_feature   RRE: The Rev response element (RRE) of HIV-1 allows for Rev-dependent mRNA export from the nucleus to the cytoplasm.
   2287..2387    +  CDS            Rev (fragment): human immunodeficiency virus 1 (HIV-1) Rev protein; rev; enhances nuclear export of unspliced and incompletely spliced viral mRNAs
   2391..2507    +  misc_feature   cPPT/CTS: central polypurine tract and central termination sequence of HIV-1
   2530..2833    +  enhancer       CMV enhancer: human cytomegalovirus immediate early enhancer
   2834..3037    +  promoter       CMV promoter: human cytomegalovirus (CMV) immediate early promoter
   3142..3207    +  CDS            3xFLAG: three tandem FLAG® epitope tags, followed by an enterokinase cleavage site
   3226..4845    +  CDS            Gpr75: GPR75_MOUSE - Experimental evidence at protein level: Swiss-Prot protein existence level 1. G protein-coupled receptor that is activated by the chemokine CCL5/RANTES. Probably coupled to heterotrimeric Gq proteins, it stimulates inositol trisphosphate production and calcium mobilization upon activation. Together with CCL5/RANTES, may play a role in neuron survival through activation of a downstream signaling pathway involving the PI3, Akt and MAP kinases. CCL5/RANTES may also regulate insulin secretion by pancreatic islet cells through activation of this receptor. From Mus musculus (Mouse).
   4935..5164    +  intron         chimeric intron: chimera between introns from adenovirus and immunoglobulin heavy chain genes
   5228..5338    +  CDS            nef (fragment): NEF_HV1Z2 - Experimental evidence at protein level: Swiss-Prot protein existence level 1. Extracellular Nef protein targets CD4(+) T-lymphocytes for apoptosis by interacting with CXCR4 surface receptors. From Human immunodeficiency virus type 1 group M subtype D (isolate Z2/CDC-Z34) (HIV-1).
   5341..5929    +  misc_feature   WPRE: woodchuck hepatitis virus posttranscriptional regulatory element
   5946..6014    +  CDS            nef (fragment): NEF_HV1Z2 - Experimental evidence at protein level: Swiss-Prot protein existence level 1. Extracellular Nef protein targets CD4(+) T-lymphocytes for apoptosis by interacting with CXCR4 surface receptors. From Human immunodeficiency virus type 1 group M subtype D (isolate Z2/CDC-Z34) (HIV-1).
   6016..6328    +  LTR            5' LTR (fragment): 5' long terminal repeat (LTR) from HIV-1
   6336..6516    +  LTR            5' LTR (truncated): truncated 5' long terminal repeat (LTR) from HIV-1
   6548..6772    +  polyA_signal   bGH poly(A) signal: bovine growth hormone polyadenylation signal
   6776..6797    +  promoter       SV40 promoter (fragment): SV40 enhancer and early promoter
   6818..7246    +  rep_origin     f1 ori (sequence partly withheld): f1 bacteriophage origin of replication; arrow indicates direction of (+) strand synthesis
   7260..7589    +  promoter       SV40 promoter: SV40 enhancer and early promoter
   7637..7684    +  promoter       EM7 promoter: synthetic bacterial promoter&nbsp
   7703..8077    +  CDS            BleoR: antibiotic-binding protein; Sh ble from Streptoalloteichus hindustanus; confers resistance to bleomycin, phleomycin, and Zeocin™
   8087..8212    +  CDS            ble (fragment): BLE_KLEPN - Experimental evidence at protein level: Swiss-Prot protein existence level 1. Binding protein with a strong affinity to the bleomycin family of antibiotics. Binds to CL990; an antimitotic-antibiotic compound. From Klebsiella pneumoniae.
   8207..8328    +  polyA_signal   SV40 poly(A) signal: SV40 polyadenylation signal
   8401..8417    -  protein_bind   lac operator: The lac repressor binds to the lac operator to inhibit transcription in E. coli. This inhibition can be relieved by adding lactose or isopropyl-β-D-thiogalactopyranoside (IPTG). lac repressor encoded by lacI
   8425..8455    -  promoter       lac promoter: promoter for the E. coli lac operon
   8470..8491    -  protein_bind   CAP binding site: CAP binding activates transcription in the presence of cAMP. E. coli catabolite activator protein
   8504..8596    -  CDS            lacI (fragment): lac repressor; lacI; The lac repressor binds to the lac operator to inhibit transcription in E. coli. This inhibition can be relieved by adding lactose or isopropyl-β-D-thiogalactopyranoside (IPTG).
   8779..9367    -  rep_origin     ori: high-copy-number ColE1/pMB1/pBR322/pUC origin of replication
   9538..10398   -  CDS            AmpR: β-lactamase; bla; confers resistance to ampicillin, carbenicillin, and related antibiotics
  10399..10503   -  promoter       AmpR promoter: bla
>Addgene plasmid #236744 | pBOB-3xFlag-mGpr75 | addgene full sequence | sequence record 473881 | Addgene NGS Result
GACGGATCGGGAGATCTCCCGATCCCCTATGGTGCACTCTCAGTACAATCTGCTCTGATGCCGCATAGTT
AAGCCAGTATCTGCTCCCTGCTTGTGTGTTGGAGGTCGCTGAGTAGTGCGCGAGCAAAATTTAAGCTACA
ACAAGGCAAGGCTTGACCGACAATTGCATGAAGAATCTGCTTAGGGTTAGGCGTTTTGCGCTGCTTCGCG
ATGTACGGGCCAGATATACGCGTTGACATTGATTATTGACTAGTTATTAATAGTAATCAATTACGGGGTC
ATTAGTTCATAGCCCATATATGGAGTTCCGCGTTACATAACTTACGGTAAATGGCCCGCCTGGCTGACCG
CCCAACGACCCCCGCCCATTGACGTCAATAATGACGTATGTTCCCATAGTAACGCCAATAGGGACTTTCC
ATTGACGTCAATGGGTGGAGTATTTACGGTAAACTGCCCACTTGGCAGTACATCAAGTGTATCATATGCC
AAGTACGCCCCCTATTGACGTCAATGACGGTAAATGGCCCGCCTGGCATTATGCCCAGTACATGACCTTA
TGGGACTTTCCTACTTGGCAGTACATCTACGTATTAGTCATCGCTATTACCATGGTGATGCGGTTTTGGC
AGTACATCAATGGGCGTGGATAGCGGTTTGACTCACGGGGATTTCCAAGTCTCCACCCCATTGACGTCAA
TGGGAGTTTGTTTTGGCACCAAAATCAACGGGACTTTCCAAAATGTCGTAACAACTCCGCCCCATTGACG
CAAATGGGCGGTAGGCGTGTACGGTGGGAGGTCTATATAAGCAGCGCGTTTTGCCTGTACTGGGTCTCTC
TGGTTAGACCAGATCTGAGCCTGGGAGCTCTCTGGCTAACTAGGGAACCCACTGCTTAAGCCTCAATAAA
GCTTGCCTTGAGTGCTTCAAGTAGTGTGTGCCCGTCTGTTGTGTGACTCTGGTAACTAGAGATCCCTCAG
ACCCTTTTAGTCAGTGTGGAAAATCTCTAGCAGTGGCGCCCGAACAGGGACTTGAAAGCGAAAGGGAAAC
CAGAGGAGCTCTCTCGACGCAGGACTCGGCTTGCTGAAGCGCGCACGGCAAGAGGCGAGGGGCGGCGACT
GGTGAGTACGCCAAAAATTTTGACTAGCGGAGGCTAGAAGGAGAGAGATGGGTGCGAGAGCGTCAGTATT
AAGCGGGGGAGAATTAGATCGCGATGGGAAAAAATTCGGTTAAGGCCAGGGGGAAAGAAAAAATATAAAT
TAAAACATATAGTATGGGCAAGCAGGGAGCTAGAACGATTCGCAGTTAATCCTGGCCTGTTAGAAACATC
AGAAGGCTGTAGACAAATACTGGGACAGCTACAACCATCCCTTCAGACAGGATCAGAAGAACTTAGATCA
TTATATAATACAGTAGCAACCCTCTATTGTGTGCATCAAAGGATAGAGATAAAAGACACCAAGGAAGCTT
TAGACAAGATAGAGGAAGAGCAAAACAAAAGTAAGACCACCGCACAGCAAGCGGCCGCTGATCTTCAGAC
CTGGAGGAGGAGATATGAGGGACAATTGGAGAAGTGAATTATATAAATATAAAGTAGTAAAAATTGAACC
ATTAGGAGTAGCACCCACCAAGGCAAAGAGAAGAGTGGTGCAGAGAGAAAAAAGAGCAGTGGGAATAGGA
GCTTTGTTCCTTGGGTTCTTGGGAGCAGCAGGAAGCACTATGGGCGCAGCGTCAATGACGCTGACGGTAC
AGGCCAGACAATTATTGTCTGGTATAGTGCAGCAGCAGAACAATTTGCTGAGGGCTATTGAGGCGCAACA
GCATCTGTTGCAACTCACAGTCTGGGGCATCAAGCAGCTCCAGGCAAGAATCCTGGCTGTGGAAAGATAC
CTAAAGGATCAACAGCTCCTGGGGATTTGGGGTTGCTCTGGAAAACTCATTTGCACCACTGCTGTGCCTT
GGAATGCTAGTTGGAGTAATAAATCTCTGGAACAGATTTGGAATCACACGACCTGGATGGAGTGGGACAG
AGAAATTAACAATTACACAAGCTTAATACACTCCTTAATTGAAGAATCGCAAAACCAGCAAGAAAAGAAT
GAACAAGAATTATTGGAATTAGATAAATGGGCAAGTTTGTGGAATTGGTTTAACATAACAAATTGGCTGT
GGTATATAAAATTATTCATAATGATAGTAGGAGGCTTGGTAGGTTTAAGAATAGTTTTTGCTGTACTTTC
TATAGTGAATAGAGTTAGGCAGGGATATTCACCATTATCGTTTCAGACCCACCTCCCAACCCCGAGGGGA
CCCGACAGGCCCGAAGGAATAGAAGAAGAAGGTGGAGAGAGAGACAGAGACAGATCCATTCGATTAGTGA
ACGGATCAACTTTTAAAAGAAAAGGGGGGATTGGGGGGTACAGTGCAGGGGAAAGAATAGTAGACATAAT
AGCAACAGACATACAAACTAAAGAATTACAAAAACAAATTACAAAATTCAAAATTTTATCGATAAGCTTG
GGAGTTCCGCGTTACATAACTTACGGTAAATGGCCCGCCTGGCTGACCGCCCAACGACCCCCGCCCATTG
ACGTCAATAATGACGTATGTTCCCATAGTAACGCCAATAGGGACTTTCCATTGACGTCAATGGGTGGAGT
ATTTACGGTAAACTGCCCACTTGGCAGTACATCAAGTGTATCATATGCCAAGTACGCCCCCTATTGACGT
CAATGACGGTAAATGGCCCGCCTGGCATTATGCCCAGTACATGACCTTATGGGACTTTCCTACTTGGCAG
TACATCTACGTATTAGTCATCGCTATTACCATGGTGATGCGGTTTTGGCAGTACATCAATGGGCGTGGAT
AGCGGTTTGACTCACGGGGATTTCCAAGTCTCCACCCCATTGACGTCAATGGGAGTTTGTTTTGGCACCA
AAATCAACGGGACTTTCCAAAATGTCGTAACAACTCCGCCCCATTGACGCAAATGGGCGGTAGGCGTGTA
CGGTGGGAGGTCTATATAAGCAGAGCTCGTTTAGTGAACCGTCAGATCGCCTGGAGACGCCATCCACGCT
GTTTTGACCTCCATAGAAGACACCGACTGAGCTCCTTAAGGTTAACTCTAGAGCCACCATGGACTACAAA
GACCATGACGGTGATTATAAAGATCATGATATCGATTACAAGGATGACGATGACAAGTCTAGAGAATTCG
GATCCATGAACACAAGTGCCCCGCTTCAGAATGTCCCCAATGCCACCTTGCTAAACATGCCTCCCCTGCA
CGGGGGAAATAGCACTTCTCTCCAGGAAGGTCTTCGAGATTTTATCCACACAGCCACCTTGGTGACCTGC
ACTTTTCTGCTTGCCATCATCTTCTGTCTAGGCTCTTATGGAAATTTTATTGTCTTCTTGTCTTTCTTTG
ACCCATCCTTCAGGAAGTTCAGAACCAACTTTGATTTCATGATCTTGAACCTGTCTTTCTGTGATCTGTT
CATCTGTGGGGTCACAGCCCCCATGTTCACCTTCGTGCTGTTCTTCAGCTCAGCCAGTAGCATCCCAGAT
AGCTTCTGCTTCACCTTCCACCTTACCAGCTCAGGCTTCGTCATCATGTCCCTCAAGATGGTGGCTGTGA
TTGCTCTGCACCGGCTCCGGATGGTGATGGGGAAGCAGCCTAATTGTACAGCCTCCTTTTCCTGCATCTT
GCTCCTTACCCTTCTTCTCTGGGCGACCAGCTTTACACTTGCCACCTTGGCTACACTGAGAACCAATAAG
TCCCACCTGTGTCTCCCCATGTCCAGTCTTATGGATGGGGAAGGGAAAGCCATTCTGTCTCTGTATGTTG
TTGACTTTACCTTCTGTGTTGCTGTGGTGTCTGTCTCTTATATTATGATTGCTCAAACCCTTCGGAAAAA
TGCTCAAGTAAAAAAGTGCCCCCCGGTGATCACAGTTGATGCTTCCAGACCACAGCCATTCATGGGGGCC
TCTGTGAAGGGAAATGGAGATCCCATCCAGTGCACCATGCCAGCTCTGTATAGGAACCAGAATTATAACA
AACTGCAGCACAGTCAAACTCATGGATACACTAAGAATATCAACCAGATGCCAATCCCCTCAGCCAGTCG
ACTCCAGCTGGTATCAGCCATCAACTTCTCTACTGCCAAGGATTCCAAAGCCGTGGTCACCTGTGTGGTC
ATCGTGTTGTCAGTCCTGGTGTGCTGTCTTCCTCTTGGGATTTCCCTGGTGCAAATGGTTCTGTCTGACA
ATGGCAGTTTTATCCTTTACCAGTTTGAACTGTTTGGATTTACTCTGATATTTTTCAAGTCAGGATTAAA
TCCTTTTATATATTCTCGGAACAGTGCTGGGCTGAGAAGGAAAGTACTCTGGTGCCTGAGATACACTGGC
CTGGGCTTTCTCTGCTGCAAACAGAAAACTCGACTTCGGGCCATGGGAAAAGGGAACCTTGAAATCAATA
GAAACAAATCTTCTCATCATGAGACAAACTCTGCCTACATGCTGTCTCCAAAACCACAGAGAAAATTTGT
GGACCAGGCTTGTGGCCCAAGTCACTCAAAGGAAAGTGCAGCGAGTCCCAAAGTTTCTGCTGGACATCAA
CCCTGTGGTCAAAGCAGTTCCACACCCATCAACACTAGGATTGAACCTTACTATAGCATCTATAACAGCA
GCCCTTCCCAGCAGGAGAGCGGTCCGGCAAACTTGCCTCCAGTGAACTCTTTTGGGTTTGCCAGTTCCTA
CATCGCCATGCACTATTACACCACCAATGATTTGATGCAGGAATATGACAGCACGTCAGCAAAACAAATT
CCTATCCCCTCTGTTTAACTCGAGCCATGGAAGCTTGATATCTAACTGACTGAACCGGTGGTACCGAGGA
ATTAATTCGCTGTCTGCGAGGGCCAGCTGTTGGGGTGAGTACTCCCTCTCAAAAGCGGGCATGACTTCTG
CGCTAAGATTGTCAGTTTCCAAAAACGAGGAGGATTTGATATTCACCTGGCCCGCGGTGATGCCTTTGAG
GGTGGCCGCGTCCATCTGGTCAGAAAAGACAATCTTTTTGTTGTCAAGCTTGAGGTGTGGCAGGCTTGAG
ATCTGGCCATACACTTGAGTGACAATGACATCCACTTTGCCTTTCTCTCCACAGGTGTCCACTCCCAGGT
CCAACTGCAGGTCGAGCATGCATCTAGGGCGGCCAATTCCGCCGATCCTGGAAAAACATGGAGCAATCAC
AAGTAGCAATACAGCAGCTACCAATGCTGATTGTGCCTGGCTAGAAGCACAAGAGGAGGAGGAGGTGGGT
TTTCCAGTCACACCTCAGACAATCAACCTCTGGATTACAAAATTTGTGAAAGATTGACTGGTATTCTTAA
CTATGTTGCTCCTTTTACGCTATGTGGATACGCTGCTTTAATGCCTTTGTATCATGCTATTGCTTCCCGT
ATGGCTTTCATTTTCTCCTCCTTGTATAAATCCTGGTTGCTGTCTCTTTATGAGGAGTTGTGGCCCGTTG
TCAGGCAACGTGGCGTGGTGTGCACTGTGTTTGCTGACGCAACCCCCACTGGTTGGGGCATTGCCACCAC
CTGTCAGCTCCTTTCCGGGACTTTCGCTTTCCCCCTCCCTATTGCCACGGCGGAACTCATCGCCGCCTGC
CTTGCCCGCTGCTGGACAGGGGCTCGGCTGTTGGGCACTGACAATTCCGTGGTGTTGTCGGGGAAGCTGA
CGTCCTTTCCATGGCTGCTCGCCTGTGTTGCCACCTGGATTCTGCGCGGGACGTCCTTCTGCTACGTCCC
TTCGGCCCTCAATCCAGCGGACCTTCCTTCCCGCGGCCTGCTGCCGGCTCTGCGGCCTCTTCCGCGTCTT
CGCCTTCGCCCTCAGACGAGTCGGATCTCCCTTTGGGCCGCCTCCCCGCCTGGAATTCGAGCTCGGTACC
TTTAAGACCAATGACTTACAAGGCAGCTGTAGATCTTAGCCACTTTTTAAAAGAAAAGGGGGGACTGGAA
GGGCTAATTCACTCCCAACGAAGACAAGATATCCTTGATCTGTGGATCTACCACACACAAGGCTACTTCC
CTGATTGGCAGAACTACACACCAGGGCCAGGGATCAGATATCCACTGACCTTTGGATGGTGCTACAAGCT
AGTACCAGTTGAGCAAGAGAAGGTAGAAGAAGCCAATGAAGGAGAGAACACCCGCTTGTTACACCCTGTG
AGCCTGCATGGGATGGATGACCCGGAGAGAGAAGTATTAGAGTGGAGGTTTGACAGCCGCCTAGCATTTC
ATCACATGGCCCGAGAGCTGCATCCGGACTGTACTGGGTCTCTCTGGTTAGACCAGATCTGAGCCTGGGA
GCTCTCTGGCTAACTAGGGAACCCACTGCTTAAGCCTCAATAAAGCTTGCCTTGAGTGCTTCAAGTAGTG
TGTGCCCGTCTGTTGTGTGACTCTGGTAACTAGAGATCCCTCAGACCCTTTTAGTCAGTGTGGAAAATCT
CTAGCAGGGCCGCTTTAAACCCGCTGATCAGCCTCGACTGTGCCTTCTAGTTGCCAGCCATCTGTTGTTT
GCCCCTCCCCCGTGCCTTCCTTGACCCTGGAAGGTGCCACTCCCACTGTCCTTTCCTAATAAAATGAGGA
AATTGCATCGCATTGTCTGAGTAGGTGTCATTCTATTCTGGGGGGTGGGGTGGGGCAGGACAGCAAGGGG
GAGGATTGGGAAGACAATAGCAGGCATGCTGGGGATGCGGTGGGCTCTATGGCTTCTGAGGCGGAAAGAA
CCAGCTGGGGCTCTAGGGGGTATCCCC
[124 nt withheld, positions 6818-6941]
C
[91 nt withheld, positions 6943-7033]
A
[49 nt withheld, positions 7035-7083]
CCTTTGACGTTGGAGTCCACGTTCTTT
[37 nt withheld, positions 7111-7147]
ACCCTATCTCGGTCTATTCTTTTGATTTATAAGGGATTTTGCCGATTTCGGCCTATTGGTTAAAAAATGA
GCTGATTTAACAAAAATTTAACGCGAATTAATTCTGTGGAATGTGTGTCAGTTAGGGTGTGGAAAGTCCC
CAGGCTCCCCAGCAGGCAGAAGTATGCAAAGCATGCATCTCAATTAGTCAGCAACCAGGTGTGGAAAGTC
CCCAGGCTCCCCAGCAGGCAGAAGTATGCAAAGCATGCATCTCAATTAGTCAGCAACCATAGTCCCGCCC
CTAACTCCGCCCATCCCGCCCCTAACTCCGCCCAGTTCCGCCCATTCTCCGCCCCATGGCTGACTAATTT
TTTTTATTTATGCAGAGGCCGAGGCCGCCTCTGCCTCTGAGCTATTCCAGAAGTAGTGAGGAGGCTTTTT
TGGAGGCCTAGGCTTTTGCAAAAAGCTCCCGGGAGCTTGTATATCCATTTTCGGATCTGATCAGCACGTG
TTGACAATTAATCATCGGCATAGTATATCGGCATAGTATAATACGACAAGGTGAGGAACTAAACCATGGC
CAAGTTGACCAGTGCCGTTCCGGTGCTCACCGCGCGCGACGTCGCCGGAGCGGTCGAGTTCTGGACCGAC
CGGCTCGGGTTCTCCCGGGACTTCGTGGAGGACGACTTCGCCGGTGTGGTCCGGGACGACGTGACCCTGT
TCATCAGCGCGGTCCAGGACCAGGTGGTGCCGGACAACACCCTGGCCTGGGTGTGGGTGCGCGGCCTGGA
CGAGCTGTACGCCGAGTGGTCGGAGGTCGTGTCCACGAACTTCCGGGACGCCTCCGGGCCGGCCATGACC
GAGATCGGCGAGCAGCCGTGGGGGCGGGAGTTCGCCCTGCGCGACCCGGCCGGCAACTGCGTGCACTTCG
TGGCCGAGGAGCAGGACTGACACGTGCTACGAGATTTCGATTCCACCGCCGCCTTCTATGAAAGGTTGGG
CTTCGGAATCGTTTTCCGGGACGCCGGCTGGATGATCCTCCAGCGCGGGGATCTCATGCTGGAGTTCTTC
GCCCACCCCAACTTGTTTATTGCAGCTTATAATGGTTACAAATAAAGCAATAGCATCACAAATTTCACAA
ATAAAGCATTTTTTTCACTGCATTCTAGTTGTGGTTTGTCCAAACTCATCAATGTATCTTATCATGTCTG
TATACCGTCGACCTCTAGCTAGAGCTTGGCGTAATCATGGTCATAGCTGTTTCCTGTGTGAAATTGTTAT
CCGCTCACAATTCCACACAACATACGAGCCGGAAGCATAAAGTGTAAAGCCTGGGGTGCCTAATGAGTGA
GCTAACTCACATTAATTGCGTTGCGCTCACTGCCCGCTTTCCAGTCGGGAAACCTGTCGTGCCAGCTGCA
TTAATGAATCGGCCAACGCGCGGGGAGAGGCGGTTTGCGTATTGGGCGCTCTTCCGCTTCCTCGCTCACT
GACTCGCTGCGCTCGGTCGTTCGGCTGCGGCGAGCGGTATCAGCTCACTCAAAGGCGGTAATACGGTTAT
CCACAGAATCAGGGGATAACGCAGGAAAGAACATGTGAGCAAAAGGCCAGCAAAAGGCCAGGAACCGTAA
AAAGGCCGCGTTGCTGGCGTTTTTCCATAGGCTCCGCCCCCCTGACGAGCATCACAAAAATCGACGCTCA
AGTCAGAGGTGGCGAAACCCGACAGGACTATAAAGATACCAGGCGTTTCCCCCTGGAAGCTCCCTCGTGC
GCTCTCCTGTTCCGACCCTGCCGCTTACCGGATACCTGTCCGCCTTTCTCCCTTCGGGAAGCGTGGCGCT
TTCTCATAGCTCACGCTGTAGGTATCTCAGTTCGGTGTAGGTCGTTCGCTCCAAGCTGGGCTGTGTGCAC
GAACCCCCCGTTCAGCCCGACCGCTGCGCCTTATCCGGTAACTATCGTCTTGAGTCCAACCCGGTAAGAC
ACGACTTATCGCCACTGGCAGCAGCCACTGGTAACAGGATTAGCAGAGCGAGGTATGTAGGCGGTGCTAC
AGAGTTCTTGAAGTGGTGGCCTAACTACGGCTACACTAGAAGAACAGTATTTGGTATCTGCGCTCTGCTG
AAGCCAGTTACCTTCGGAAAAAGAGTTGGTAGCTCTTGATCCGGCAAACAAACCACCGCTGGTAGCGGTG
GTTTTTTTGTTTGCAAGCAGCAGATTACGCGCAGAAAAAAAGGATCTCAAGAAGATCCTTTGATCTTTTC
TACGGGGTCTGACGCTCAGTGGAACGAAAACTCACGTTAAGGGATTTTGGTCATGAGATTATCAAAAAGG
ATCTTCACCTAGATCCTTTTAAATTAAAAATGAAGTTTTAAATCAATCTAAAGTATATATGAGTAAACTT
GGTCTGACAGTTACCAATGCTTAATCAGTGAGGCACCTATCTCAGCGATCTGTCTATTTCGTTCATCCAT
AGTTGCCTGACTCCCCGTCGTGTAGATAACTACGATACGGGAGGGCTTACCATCTGGCCCCAGTGCTGCA
ATGATACCGCGAGACCCACGCTCACCGGCTCCAGATTTATCAGCAATAAACCAGCCAGCCGGAAGGGCCG
AGCGCAGAAGTGGTCCTGCAACTTTATCCGCCTCCATCCAGTCTATTAATTGTTGCCGGGAAGCTAGAGT
AAGTAGTTCGCCAGTTAATAGTTTGCGCAACGTTGTTGCCATTGCTACAGGCATCGTGGTGTCACGCTCG
TCGTTTGGTATGGCTTCATTCAGCTCCGGTTCCCAACGATCAAGGCGAGTTACATGATCCCCCATGTTGT
GCAAAAAAGCGGTTAGCTCCTTCGGTCCTCCGATCGTTGTCAGAAGTAAGTTGGCCGCAGTGTTATCACT
CATGGTTATGGCAGCACTGCATAATTCTCTTACTGTCATGCCATCCGTAAGATGCTTTTCTGTGACTGGT
GAGTACTCAACCAAGTCATTCTGAGAATAGTGTATGCGGCGACCGAGTTGCTCTTGCCCGGCGTCAATAC
GGGATAATACCGCGCCACATAGCAGAACTTTAAAAGTGCTCATCATTGGAAAACGTTCTTCGGGGCGAAA
ACTCTCAAGGATCTTACCGCTGTTGAGATCCAGTTCGATGTAACCCACTCGTGCACCCAACTGATCTTCA
GCATCTTTTACTTTCACCAGCGTTTCTGGGTGAGCAAAAACAGGAAGGCAAAATGCCGCAAAAAAGGGAA
TAAGGGCGACACGGAAATGTTGAATACTCATACTCTTCCTTTTTCAATATTATTGAAGCATTTATCAGGG
TTATTGTCTCATGAGCGGATACATATTTGAATGTATTTAGAAAAATAAACAAATAGGGGTTCCGCGCACA
TTTCCCCGAAAAGTGCCACCTGACGTC
